>Addgene plasmid #217478 | pcDNA3.1-CMV-Nier1s-3NLS-P2A-EGFP-3NLS | addgene full sequence | sequence record 430570 | Addgene NGS Result
GACGGATCGGGAGATCTCCCGATCCCCTATGGTGCACTCTCAGTACAATCTGCTCTGATGCCGCATAGTT
AAGCCAGTATCTGCTCCCTGCTTGTGTGTTGGAGGTCGCTGAGTAGTGCGCGAGCAAAATTTAAGCTACA
ACAAGGCAAGGCTTGACCGACAATTGCATGAAGAATCTGCTTAGGGTTAGGCGTTTTGCGCTGCTTCGCG
ATGTACGGGCCAGATATACGCGTTGACATTGATTATTGACTAGTTATTAATAGTAATCAATTACGGGGTC
ATTAGTTCATAGCCCATATATGGAGTTCCGCGTTACATAACTTACGGTAAATGGCCCGCCTGGCTGACCG
CCCAACGACCCCCGCCCATTGACGTCAATAATGACGTATGTTCCCATAGTAACGCCAATAGGGACTTTCC
ATTGACGTCAATGGGTGGAGTATTTACGGTAAACTGCCCACTTGGCAGTACATCAAGTGTATCATATGCC
AAGTACGCCCCCTATTGACGTCAATGACGGTAAATGGCCCGCCTGGCATTATGCCCAGTACATGACCTTA
TGGGACTTTCCTACTTGGCAGTACATCTACGTATTAGTCATCGCTATTACCATGGTGATGCGGTTTTGGC
AGTACATCAATGGGCGTGGATAGCGGTTTGACTCACGGGGATTTCCAAGTCTCCACCCCATTGACGTCAA
TGGGAGTTTGTTTTGGCACCAAAATCAACGGGACTTTCCAAAATGTCGTAACAACTCCGCCCCATTGACG
CAAATGGGCGGTAGGCGTGTACGGTGGGAGGTCTATATAAGCAGAGCTCTCTGGCTAACTAGAGAACCCA
CTGCTTACTGGCTTATCGAAATTAATACGACTCACTATAGGGGGCAAAGAATTGGGGTTTGTCTGGTCAA
CCACCGCGGTCTCCGTCGTCAGGATCATCCGCAGATTATACCGCAACTACACGCCACCATGTCGGTACCG
CTGACTACCTCAGCATTCGGCCACGCGTTTCTGGCTAACTGTGAACGTGAGCAGATCCACCTGGCGGGCT
CCATTCAGCCGCACGGTATCCTGCTGGCTGTTAAAGAGCCTGACAACGTGGTGATCCAGGCTTCTATTAA
CGCTGCGGAGTTCCTGAACACCAACTTTGTTGTTGGCCGTCCGCTGCGTGACCTGGGCGGCGATCTGCCT
TTGCAGATCCTGCCGCACCTGAACGGCCCGCTGCACCTGGCTCCGATGACCCTGCGTTGTACTGTGGGTT
CTCCGCCGCGTCGTGTGGACTGTACCATTCATCGACCGTCTAACGGCGGCCTGATCGTAGAACTGGAACC
AGCAACCAAGGCCACTAACATTGCGCCGGCTCTGCAGGGTGCGCTTCATCGTATCACTTCTTCATCCTCC
CTGATGGGCCTGTGTGACGAAACCGCGACTATTTTCCGTGAGATTACTGGCTTCGACCGTGTGATGGTAA
TGCGTCTCGGCGCGCTTGACGATCTGACTGAAGAGCAGATCGCAGAGATTAAAGAGGCTTTCTCCCTATT
TGACAAGGACGGGGACGGGACGATAACAACCAAGGAGCTGGGGACGGTGTTCCGGTCTCTGGGGCAGAAC
CCCACAGAAGCAGAGCTGCAGGACATGATCAATGAAGTAGATGCCGATGGCGACGGCATCTTCGACTTCC
CTGAGTTCCTGACGATGATGGCAAGGAAAATGAATGACTCAGACAGTGAAGAGGAAATTAGAGGCGCGTT
CCGCGTGTTTGATAAGGACGGCAATGGCTACATCGGCGCAGCAGAGCTTCGCCACGTGATGACAGACCTT
GGTGAGAAGTTAACTGATGAGGAGGTTGATGAAATGATCAGGGTAGCAGACAAGGATGGGGATGGTCAGG
TAAACTACGAAGAGTTTGTACAAATGATGACAGCGAAGGGTGGCGGAGGTTCTGTAGATTCATCACGTCG
TAAGTGGAATAAGGCAGGTCACGCAGTCAGAGCTATAGGTCGGCTGGGCTCGCGTAGGCATGATTTGCTG
TCCGAATGTCGTCGTGCGGACCTGGAAGCGTTCCTGGGTAACCGCTACCCGGCGTCTACTATTCCGCAGA
TCGCTCGTCGCCTGTACGAACTTAACCGTGTTCGCCTGCTGGTAGATGTGAACTATACTCCGGTTCCGCT
AGAGCCGCGCATCAGCCCGCTGAACGGTCGTGATCTGGATATGTCCCTGTCTTGCCTGCGCTCTATGTCC
CCGATCCACCAGAAATACATGCAGGACATGGGCGTTGGCGCAACCCTGGTTTGCTCTCTGATGGTGTCTG
GTCGTCTGTGGGGTCTGATCGTTTGCCACCACTACGAACCGCGCTACGTTCCGATGCACATTCGCGCTGC
TGGCGAAGCGCTGGCGGAAGCCTGTGCGAACCGCATCGCGACGCTGGAGAGCTTTGCACAGTCTCAGTCC
AAAACCAGGCCGAAAAAGAAGCGCAAGGTTGACCCTAAGAAGAAGCGTAAAGTCGACCCAAAGAAGAAAC
GGAAGGTGGGCTCTGGAGCCACCAACTTCAGCCTGCTGAAGCAGGCAGGCGACGTGGAAGAGAACCCTGG
CCCTGGATCCATGGTGAGCAAGGGCGAGGAGCTGTTCACCGGGGTGGTGCCCATCCTGGTCGAGCTGGAC
GGCGACGTAAACGGCCACAAGTTCAGCGTGTCCGGCGAGGGCGAGGGCGATGCCACCTACGGCAAGCTGA
CCCTGAAGTTCATCTGCACCACCGGCAAGCTGCCCGTGCCCTGGCCCACCCTCGTGACCACCCTGACCTA
CGGCGTGCAGTGCTTCAGCCGCTACCCCGACCACATGAAGCAGCACGACTTCTTCAAGTCCGCCATGCCC
GAAGGCTACGTCCAGGAGCGCACCATCTTCTTCAAGGACGACGGCAACTACAAGACCCGCGCCGAGGTGA
AGTTCGAGGGCGACACCCTGGTGAACCGCATCGAGCTGAAGGGCATCGACTTCAAGGAGGACGGCAACAT
CCTGGGGCACAAGCTGGAGTACAACTACAACAGCCACAACGTCTATATCATGGCCGACAAGCAGAAGAAC
GGCATCAAGGTGAACTTCAAGATCCGCCACAACATCGAGGACGGCAGCGTGCAGCTCGCCGACCACTACC
AGCAGAACACCCCCATCGGCGACGGCCCCGTGCTGCTGCCCGACAACCACTACCTGAGCACCCAGTCCGC
CCTGAGCAAAGACCCCAACGAGAAGCGCGATCACATGGTCCTGCTGGAGTTCGTGACCGCCGCCGGGATC
ACTCTCGGCATGGACGAGCTGTACAAGACGCGTCCAAAAAAGAAGAGAAAGGTAGACCCGAAGAAAAAGC
GTAAGGTCGATCCCAAAAAGAAACGGAAAGTGTAAGTTTAAATGGTCTCCAGCTTAAGTTTAAACCGCTG
ATCAGCCTCGACTGTGCCTTCTAGTTGCCAGCCATCTGTTGTTTGCCCCTCCCCCGTGCCTTCCTTGACC
CTGGAAGGTGCCACTCCCACTGTCCTTTCCTAATAAAATGAGGAAATTGCATCGCATTGTCTGAGTAGGT
GTCATTCTATTCTGGGGGGTGGGGTGGGGCAGGACAGCAAGGGGGAGGATTGGGAAGACAATAGCAGGCA
TGCTGGGGATGCGGTGGGCTCTATGGCTTCTGAGGCGGAAAGAACCAGCTGGGGCTCTAGGGGGTATCCC
C
[124 nt withheld, positions 3712-3835]
C
[91 nt withheld, positions 3837-3927]
A
[49 nt withheld, positions 3929-3977]
CCTTTGACGTTGGAGTCCACGTTCTTT
[37 nt withheld, positions 4005-4041]
ACCCTATCTCGGTCTATTCTTTTGATTTATAAGGGATTTTGCCGATTTCGGCCTATTGGTTAAAAAATGA
GCTGATTTAACAAAAATTTAACGCGAATTAATTCTGTGGAATGTGTGTCAGTTAGGGTGTGGAAAGTCCC
CAGGCTCCCCAGCAGGCAGAAGTATGCAAAGCATGCATCTCAATTAGTCAGCAACCAGGTGTGGAAAGTC
CCCAGGCTCCCCAGCAGGCAGAAGTATGCAAAGCATGCATCTCAATTAGTCAGCAACCATAGTCCCGCCC
CTAACTCCGCCCATCCCGCCCCTAACTCCGCCCAGTTCCGCCCATTCTCCGCCCCATGGCTGACTAATTT
TTTTTATTTATGCAGAGGCCGAGGCCGCCTCTGCCTCTGAGCTATTCCAGAAGTAGTGAGGAGGCTTTTT
TGGAGGCCTAGGCTTTTGCAAAAAGCTCCCGGGAGCTTGTATATCCATTTTCGGATCTGATCAAGAGACA
GGATGAGGATCGTTTCGCATGATTGAACAAGATGGATTGCACGCAGGTTCTCCGGCCGCTTGGGTGGAGA
GGCTATTCGGCTATGACTGGGCACAACAGACAATCGGCTGCTCTGATGCCGCCGTGTTCCGGCTGTCAGC
GCAGGGGCGCCCGGTTCTTTTTGTCAAGACCGACCTGTCCGGTGCCCTGAATGAACTGCAGGACGAGGCA
GCGCGGCTATCGTGGCTGGCCACGACGGGCGTTCCTTGCGCAGCTGTGCTCGACGTTGTCACTGAAGCGG
GAAGGGACTGGCTGCTATTGGGCGAAGTGCCGGGGCAGGATCTCCTGTCATCTCACCTTGCTCCTGCCGA
GAAAGTATCCATCATGGCTGATGCAATGCGGCGGCTGCATACGCTTGATCCGGCTACCTGCCCATTCGAC
CACCAAGCGAAACATCGCATCGAGCGAGCACGTACTCGGATGGAAGCCGGTCTTGTCGATCAGGATGATC
TGGACGAAGAGCATCAGGGGCTCGCGCCAGCCGAACTGTTCGCCAGGCTCAAGGCGCGCATGCCCGACGG
CGAGGATCTCGTCGTGACCCATGGCGATGCCTGCTTGCCGAATATCATGGTGGAAAATGGCCGCTTTTCT
GGATTCATCGACTGTGGCCGGCTGGGTGTGGCGGACCGCTATCAGGACATAGCGTTGGCTACCCGTGATA
TTGCTGAAGAGCTTGGCGGCGAATGGGCTGACCGCTTCCTCGTGCTTTACGGTATCGCCGCTCCCGATTC
GCAGCGCATCGCCTTCTATCGCCTTCTTGACGAGTTCTTCTGAGCGGGACTCTGGGGTTCGAAATGACCG
ACCAAGCGACGCCCAACCTGCCATCACGAGATTTCGATTCCACCGCCGCCTTCTATGAAAGGTTGGGCTT
CGGAATCGTTTTCCGGGACGCCGGCTGGATGATCCTCCAGCGCGGGGATCTCATGCTGGAGTTCTTCGCC
CACCCCAACTTGTTTATTGCAGCTTATAATGGTTACAAATAAAGCAATAGCATCACAAATTTCACAAATA
AAGCATTTTTTTCACTGCATTCTAGTTGTGGTTTGTCCAAACTCATCAATGTATCTTATCATGTCTGTAT
ACCGTCGACCTCTAGCTAGAGCTTGGCGTAATCATGGTCATAGCTGTTTCCTGTGTGAAATTGTTATCCG
CTCACAATTCCACACAACATACGAGCCGGAAGCATAAAGTGTAAAGCCTGGGGTGCCTAATGAGTGAGCT
AACTCACATTAATTGCGTTGCGCTCACTGCCCGCTTTCCAGTCGGGAAACCTGTCGTGCCAGCTGCATTA
ATGAATCGGCCAACGCGCGGGGAGAGGCGGTTTGCGTATTGGGCGCTCTTCCGCTTCCTCGCTCACTGAC
TCGCTGCGCTCGGTCGTTCGGCTGCGGCGAGCGGTATCAGCTCACTCAAAGGCGGTAATACGGTTATCCA
CAGAATCAGGGGATAACGCAGGAAAGAACATGTGAGCAAAAGGCCAGCAAAAGGCCAGGAACCGTAAAAA
GGCCGCGTTGCTGGCGTTTTTCCATAGGCTCCGCCCCCCTGACGAGCATCACAAAAATCGACGCTCAAGT
CAGAGGTGGCGAAACCCGACAGGACTATAAAGATACCAGGCGTTTCCCCCTGGAAGCTCCCTCGTGCGCT
CTCCTGTTCCGACCCTGCCGCTTACCGGATACCTGTCCGCCTTTCTCCCTTCGGGAAGCGTGGCGCTTTC
TCATAGCTCACGCTGTAGGTATCTCAGTTCGGTGTAGGTCGTTCGCTCCAAGCTGGGCTGTGTGCACGAA
CCCCCCGTTCAGCCCGACCGCTGCGCCTTATCCGGTAACTATCGTCTTGAGTCCAACCCGGTAAGACACG
ACTTATCGCCACTGGCAGCAGCCACTGGTAACAGGATTAGCAGAGCGAGGTATGTAGGCGGTGCTACAGA
GTTCTTGAAGTGGTGGCCTAACTACGGCTACACTAGAAGAACAGTATTTGGTATCTGCGCTCTGCTGAAG
CCAGTTACCTTCGGAAAAAGAGTTGGTAGCTCTTGATCCGGCAAACAAACCACCGCTGGTAGCGGTGGTT
TTTTTGTTTGCAAGCAGCAGATTACGCGCAGAAAAAAAGGATCTCAAGAAGATCCTTTGATCTTTTCTAC
GGGGTCTGACGCTCAGTGGAACGAAAACTCACGTTAAGGGATTTTGGTCATGAGATTATCAAAAAGGATC
TTCACCTAGATCCTTTTAAATTAAAAATGAAGTTTTAAATCAATCTAAAGTATATATGAGTAAACTTGGT
CTGACAGTTACCAATGCTTAATCAGTGAGGCACCTATCTCAGCGATCTGTCTATTTCGTTCATCCATAGT
TGCCTGACTCCCCGTCGTGTAGATAACTACGATACGGGAGGGCTTACCATCTGGCCCCAGTGCTGCAATG
ATACCGCGAGACCCACGCTCACCGGCTCCAGATTTATCAGCAATAAACCAGCCAGCCGGAAGGGCCGAGC
GCAGAAGTGGTCCTGCAACTTTATCCGCCTCCATCCAGTCTATTAATTGTTGCCGGGAAGCTAGAGTAAG
TAGTTCGCCAGTTAATAGTTTGCGCAACGTTGTTGCCATTGCTACAGGCATCGTGGTGTCACGCTCGTCG
TTTGGTATGGCTTCATTCAGCTCCGGTTCCCAACGATCAAGGCGAGTTACATGATCCCCCATGTTGTGCA
AAAAAGCGGTTAGCTCCTTCGGTCCTCCGATCGTTGTCAGAAGTAAGTTGGCCGCAGTGTTATCACTCAT
GGTTATGGCAGCACTGCATAATTCTCTTACTGTCATGCCATCCGTAAGATGCTTTTCTGTGACTGGTGAG
TACTCAACCAAGTCATTCTGAGAATAGTGTATGCGGCGACCGAGTTGCTCTTGCCCGGCGTCAATACGGG
ATAATACCGCGCCACATAGCAGAACTTTAAAAGTGCTCATCATTGGAAAACGTTCTTCGGGGCGAAAACT
CTCAAGGATCTTACCGCTGTTGAGATCCAGTTCGATGTAACCCACTCGTGCACCCAACTGATCTTCAGCA
TCTTTTACTTTCACCAGCGTTTCTGGGTGAGCAAAAACAGGAAGGCAAAATGCCGCAAAAAAGGGAATAA
GGGCGACACGGAAATGTTGAATACTCATACTCTTCCTTTTTCAATATTATTGAAGCATTTATCAGGGTTA
TTGTCTCATGAGCGGATACATATTTGAATGTATTTAGAAAAATAAACAAATAGGGGTTCCGCGCACATTT
CCCCGAAAAGTGCCACCTGACGTC
Features (pLannotate 1.2.2; 25 found; start..end, strand, type, name):
     28..80      -  misc_feature   bom (fragment): basis of mobility region from pBR322
    235..614     +  enhancer       CMV enhancer: human cytomegalovirus immediate early enhancer
    615..818     +  promoter       CMV promoter: human cytomegalovirus (CMV) immediate early promoter
    814..847     +  LTR            5' LTR (truncated) (fragment): truncated 5' long terminal repeat (LTR) from HIV-1
    863..881     +  promoter       T7 promoter: promoter for bacteriophage T7 RNA polymerase
    969..1469    +  CDS            mIFP (fragment): naturally monomeric infrared fluorescent protein derived from a truncated bacteriophytochrome (Yu et al., 2015)
   1488..1838    +  CDS            CALMA_ARBPU (fragment): Experimental evidence at protein level: Swiss-Prot protein existence level 1. Calmodulin mediates the control of a large number of enzymes, ion channels and other proteins by Ca(2+). Among the enzymes to be stimulated by the calmodulin-Ca(2+) complex are a number of protein kinases and phosphatases. From Arbacia punctulata (Punctuate sea urchin).
   1956..2011    +  CDS            calmodulin-binding peptide (fragment): calmodulin-binding peptide from avian smooth muscle myosin light chain kinase
   2028..2453    +  CDS            mIFP (fragment): naturally monomeric infrared fluorescent protein derived from a truncated bacteriophytochrome (Yu et al., 2015)
   2601..3317    +  CDS            EGFP: EGFP is a basic (constitutively fluorescent) green fluorescent protein published in 1996, derived from Aequorea victoria. It is reported to be a rapidly-maturing weak dimer with moderate acid sensitivity.
   3324..3344    +  CDS            SV40 NLS: nuclear localization signal of SV40 (simian virus 40) large T antigen
   3442..3666    +  polyA_signal   bGH poly(A) signal: bovine growth hormone polyadenylation signal
   3670..3691    +  promoter       SV40 promoter (fragment): SV40 enhancer and early promoter
   3712..4140    +  rep_origin     f1 ori (sequence partly withheld): f1 bacteriophage origin of replication; arrow indicates direction of (+) strand synthesis
   4154..4483    +  promoter       SV40 promoter: SV40 enhancer and early promoter
   4550..5341    +  CDS            neo: KKA2_KLEPN - Also known as kan, nptII. Experimental evidence at protein level: Swiss-Prot protein existence level 1. Resistance to kanamycin, neomycin, paromomycin, ribostamycin, butirosin and gentamicin B. From Klebsiella pneumoniae.
   5365..5523    +  CDS            ble (fragment): BLE_KLEPN - Experimental evidence at protein level: Swiss-Prot protein existence level 1. Binding protein with a strong affinity to the bleomycin family of antibiotics. Binds to CL990; an antimitotic-antibiotic compound. From Klebsiella pneumoniae.
   5518..5639    +  polyA_signal   SV40 poly(A) signal: SV40 polyadenylation signal
   5712..5728    -  protein_bind   lac operator: The lac repressor binds to the lac operator to inhibit transcription in E. coli. This inhibition can be relieved by adding lactose or isopropyl-β-D-thiogalactopyranoside (IPTG). lac repressor encoded by lacI
   5736..5766    -  promoter       lac promoter: promoter for the E. coli lac operon
   5781..5802    -  protein_bind   CAP binding site: CAP binding activates transcription in the presence of cAMP. E. coli catabolite activator protein
   5815..5907    -  CDS            lacI (fragment): lac repressor; lacI; The lac repressor binds to the lac operator to inhibit transcription in E. coli. This inhibition can be relieved by adding lactose or isopropyl-β-D-thiogalactopyranoside (IPTG).
   6090..6678    -  rep_origin     ori: high-copy-number ColE1/pMB1/pBR322/pUC origin of replication
   6849..7709    -  CDS            AmpR: β-lactamase; bla; confers resistance to ampicillin, carbenicillin, and related antibiotics
   7710..7814    -  promoter       AmpR promoter: bla
