[The description below was written by a language model from this plasmid's Addgene catalogue record and pLannotate feature annotations shown in this document.]
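Description:
pcDNA3.1-CMV-Nier1s-3NLS-P2A-EGFP-3NLS is a mammalian expression plasmid of about 7.8 kb, built on the pcDNA3.1 backbone, for producing the far-red fluorescent calcium indicator Nier1s in transfected cells. It is propagated in E. coli as a high-copy plasmid through its ColE1/pUC-type origin and selected with ampicillin via the β-lactamase gene. The backbone also carries an f1 origin and an SV40 promoter-driven neomycin phosphotransferase cassette with an SV40 polyadenylation signal, which in principle allows G418 selection of stably transfected mammalian cells. Short annotated fragments such as the lac promoter/operator region, bom, ble and a truncated HIV-1 LTR match appear to be backbone remnants or incidental similarity hits rather than functional parts.

The synthetic insert is transcribed from the CMV immediate-early enhancer and promoter and terminated by the bovine growth hormone polyadenylation signal; a T7 promoter lies just upstream of the coding region. The feature table shows the sensor's architecture. Two portions of the monomeric infrared fluorescent protein mIFP, a bacteriophytochrome derivative, flank a calmodulin domain and a calmodulin-binding peptide from smooth muscle myosin light chain kinase, so that calcium-dependent binding of calmodulin to the peptide is expected to modulate far-red fluorescence. According to the record, Nier1s carries three C-terminal nuclear localization signals and is followed by a P2A self-cleaving peptide and EGFP with its own 3xNLS, although the annotation explicitly marks only one SV40 NLS, after EGFP. This arrangement yields two separate nuclear-localized proteins from one transcript, with the constitutive green signal available as an expression reference for the indicator. The associated work concerns functional imaging-guided cell selection for evolving genetically encoded indicators.
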