Addgene plasmid #217478: pcDNA3.1-CMV-Nier1s-3NLS-P2A-EGFP-3NLS
Purpose: Mammalian expression plasmid for far-red fluorescent Ca2+ indicator Nier1s
Depositing lab: Peng Zou. Depositing organization: Peking University. Publication: Functional imaging-guided cell selection for evolving genetically encoded fluorescent indicators. Lin C, Liu L, Zou P. Cell Rep Methods. 2023 Jul 27;3(8):100544. doi: 10.1016/j.crmeth.2023.100544. eCollection 2023 Aug 28. PubMed 37671014.
Backbone
  Vector backbone: pcDNA3.1
  Backbone size w/o insert (bp): 5415
  Vector type: Mammalian Expression
Growth in bacteria
  Bacterial resistance: Ampicillin, 100 μg/mL
  Growth temperature: 37°C
  Growth strain: DH5alpha
  Copy number: High Copy
Gene/Insert
  Gene/Insert name: Nier1s
  Species: Synthetic
  Insert size (bp): 2427
  Promoter: CMV
  Tag / fusion protein: 3xNLS, P2A-EGFP-3xNLS (C terminal on insert)
  Cloning method: Gibson Cloning
Terms and licenses: Academic/Nonprofit Terms; Industry Terms: Not Available to Industry
How to cite: pcDNA3.1-CMV-Nier1s-3NLS-P2A-EGFP-3NLS was a gift from Peng Zou (Addgene plasmid # 217478 ; http://n2t.net/addgene:217478 ; RRID:Addgene_217478)
